Addgene plasmid #201349: H_NES 54kDa
Purpose: Nucleocytoplasmic transport probe
Depositing lab: Pere Roca-Cusachs. Depositing organization: Institut de Bioenginyeria de Catalunya (IBEC). Publication: Mechanical force application to the nucleus regulates nucleocytoplasmic transport. Andreu I, Granero-Moya I, Chahare NR, Clein K, Molina-Jordan M, Beedle AEM, Elosegui-Artola A, Abenza JF, Rossetti L, Trepat X, Raveh B, Roca-Cusachs P. Nat Cell Biol. 2022 Jun;24(6):896-905. doi: 10.1038/s41556-022-00927-7. Epub 2022 Jun 9. PubMed 35681009.
Backbone
  Vector backbone: pEGFP-C3
  Vector type: Mammalian Expression
Growth in bacteria
  Bacterial resistance: Kanamycin, 50 μg/mL
  Growth temperature: 37°C
  Growth strain: DH5alpha
  Copy number: High Copy
Gene/Insert
  Gene/Insert name: HIV_NES-EGFP-4PrA
  Species: Synthetic
  Cloning method: Ligation Independent Cloning
Terms and licenses: Academic/Nonprofit Terms; Industry Terms: Not Available to Industry
Depositor comments: Internal lab code: IG042/P295
How to cite: H_NES 54kDa was a gift from Pere Roca-Cusachs (Addgene plasmid # 201349 ; http://n2t.net/addgene:201349 ; RRID:Addgene_201349)
