[The description below was written by a language model from this plasmid's Addgene catalogue record and pLannotate feature annotations shown in this document.]
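Description:
H_NES 54kDa is a mammalian expression plasmid built on the pEGFP-C3 backbone that encodes a synthetic fluorescent probe for studying nucleocytoplasmic transport. It is propagated in E. coli as a high-copy plasmid through a ColE1/pUC-type origin and is selected with kanamycin. The NeoR/KanR aminoglycoside phosphotransferase gene is driven by a bacterial (bla-type) promoter and an SV40 early promoter placed in tandem and is terminated by the HSV TK polyadenylation signal, so the same marker can also support G418 selection in mammalian cells. An f1 origin is present as well. The annotation also picks up short fragments of a bleomycin-binding gene and a bGH poly(A) signal, which appear to be backbone remnants rather than functional elements.

The payload, HIV_NES-EGFP-4PrA, is transcribed from the human CMV immediate-early enhancer and promoter. It begins with a short fragment of HIV-1 Rev corresponding to its nuclear export signal. This is followed by EGFP and then a long segment derived from Staphylococcus aureus protein A, which the insert name indicates is four repeats of a protein A domain. A T7 terminator and a partial SV40 poly(A) signal lie downstream. The export signal directs active transport of the fusion out of the nucleus, EGFP reports its localisation, and the protein A repeats presumably act as inert bulk that sets the probe's molecular weight, given as 54 kDa in the name. The "H" in the name probably refers to the HIV origin of the signal, though the record does not explain it. The associated work concerns how mechanical force on the nucleus affects transport, and this probe would report export through the nuclear-to-cytoplasmic distribution of fluorescence for a cargo of defined size.
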