Features (pLannotate 1.2.2; 16 found; start..end, strand, type, name):
     19..322     +  enhancer       CMV enhancer: human cytomegalovirus immediate early enhancer
    323..526     +  promoter       CMV promoter: human cytomegalovirus (CMV) immediate early promoter
    589..607     +  CDS            Rev (fragment): human immunodeficiency virus 1 (HIV-1) Rev protein; rev; enhances nuclear export of unspliced and incompletely spliced viral mRNAs
    622..1335    +  CDS            EGFP: EGFP is a basic (constitutively fluorescent) green fluorescent protein published in 1996, derived from Aequorea victoria. It is reported to be a rapidly-maturing weak dimer with moderate acid sensitivity.
   1291..2097    +  CDS            spa (fragment): SPA_STAAE - Experimental evidence at protein level: Swiss-Prot protein existence level 1. Plays a role in the inhibition of the host innate and adaptive immune responses. Possesses five immunoglobulin-binding domains that capture both the fragment crystallizable region (Fc region) and the Fab region (part of Ig that identifies antigen) of immunoglobulins (By similarity). In turn, Staphylococcus aureus is protected from phagocytic killing via inhibition of Ig Fc region. In addition, the host elicited B-cell response is prevented due to a decrease of antibody-secreting cell proliferation that en
   2119..2166    +  terminator     T7 terminator: transcription terminator for bacteriophage T7 RNA polymerase
   2191..2222    +  polyA_signal   SV40 poly(A) signal (fragment): SV40 polyadenylation signal
   2256..2684    -  rep_origin     f1 ori (sequence partly withheld): f1 bacteriophage origin of replication; arrow indicates direction of (+) strand synthesis
   2711..2815    +  promoter       AmpR promoter: bla
   2884..3094    +  promoter       SV40 promoter: SV40 early promoter
   3137..3931    +  CDS            NeoR/KanR: aminoglycoside phosphotransferase from Tn5; aph(3')-II (or nptII); confers resistance to neomycin, kanamycin, and G418 (Geneticin®)
   3952..4104    +  CDS            ble (fragment): BLE_KLEPN - Experimental evidence at protein level: Swiss-Prot protein existence level 1. Binding protein with a strong affinity to the bleomycin family of antibiotics. Binds to CL990; an antimitotic-antibiotic compound. From Klebsiella pneumoniae.
   4163..4210    +  polyA_signal   HSV TK poly(A) signal: herpes simplex virus thymidine kinase polyadenylation signal (Cole and Stacy, 1985)
   4301..4317    -  polyA_signal   bGH poly(A) signal (fragment): bovine growth hormone polyadenylation signal
   4539..5127    +  rep_origin     ori: high-copy-number ColE1/pMB1/pBR322/pUC origin of replication
   5242..5283    +  enhancer       CMV enhancer (fragment): human cytomegalovirus immediate early enhancer
>Addgene plasmid #201349 | H_NES 54kDa | addgene full sequence | sequence record 399093 | Addgene NGS Result
CCCATATATGGAGTTCCGCGTTACATAACTTACGGTAAATGGCCCGCCTGGCTGACCGCCCAACGACCCC
CGCCCATTGACGTCAATAATGACGTATGTTCCCATAGTAACGCCAATAGGGACTTTCCATTGACGTCAAT
GGGTGGAGTATTTACGGTAAACTGCCCACTTGGCAGTACATCAAGTGTATCATATGCCAAGTACGCCCCC
TATTGACGTCAATGACGGTAAATGGCCCGCCTGGCATTATGCCCAGTACATGACCTTATGGGACTTTCCT
ACTTGGCAGTACATCTACGTATTAGTCATCGCTATTACCATGGTGATGCGGTTTTGGCAGTACATCAATG
GGCGTGGATAGCGGTTTGACTCACGGGGATTTCCAAGTCTCCACCCCATTGACGTCAATGGGAGTTTGTT
TTGGCACCAAAATCAACGGGACTTTCCAAAATGTCGTAACAACTCCGCCCCATTGACGCAAATGGGCGGT
AGGCGTGTACGGTGGGAGGTCTATATAAGCAGAGCTGGTTTAGTGAACCGTCAGATCCGCTAGCGCTACC
GGTCGCCACCATGCTTCAACTTCCTCCTCTTGAGAGACTTACTCTTGGAGGCGGGGGCAGCGTGAGCAAG
GGCGAGGAGCTGTTCACCGGGGTGGTGCCCATCCTGGTCGAGCTGGACGGCGACGTAAACGGCCACAAGT
TCAGCGTGTCCGGCGAGGGCGAGGGCGATGCCACCTACGGCAAGCTGACCCTGAAGTTCATCTGCACCAC
CGGCAAGCTGCCCGTGCCCTGGCCCACCCTCGTGACCACCCTGACCTACGGCGTGCAGTGCTTCAGCCGC
TACCCCGACCACATGAAGCAGCACGACTTCTTCAAGTCCGCCATGCCCGAAGGCTACGTCCAGGAGCGCA
CCATCTTCTTCAAGGACGACGGCAACTACAAGACCCGCGCCGAGGTGAAGTTCGAGGGCGACACCCTGGT
GAACCGCATCGAGCTGAAGGGCATCGACTTCAAGGAGGACGGCAACATCCTGGGGCACAAGCTGGAGTAC
AACTACAACAGCCACAACGTCTATATCATGGCCGACAAGCAGAAGAACGGCATCAAGGTGAACTTCAAGA
TCCGCCACAACATCGAGGACGGCAGCGTGCAGCTCGCCGACCACTACCAGCAGAACACCCCCATCGGCGA
CGGCCCCGTGCTGCTGCCCGACAACCACTACCTGAGCACCCAGTCCGCCCTGAGCAAAGACCCCAACGAG
AAGCGCGATCACATGGTCCTGCTGGAGTTCGTGACCGCCGCCGGGATCACTCTCGGCATGGACGAGCTGT
ACAAGAAGCTTGCTCAACAAAATGCTTTTTATCAAGTCTTAAATATGCCTAACTTAAATGCTGATCAACG
CAATGGTTTTATCCAAAGCCTTAAAGATGATCCAAGCCAAAGTGCTAACGTTTTAGGTGAAGCTCAAAAA
CTTAATGACTCTCAAGCTCCAAAAGCTGATGCGCAACAAAATAACTTCAACAAAGATCAACAAAGCGCCT
TCTATGAAATCTTGAACATGCCTAACTTAAACGAAGCGCAACGTAACGGCTTCATTCAAAGTCTTAAAGA
CGACCCAAGCCAAAGCACTAACGTTTTAGGTGAAGCTAAAAAATTAAACGAATCTCAAGCACCGAAAGCT
GATAACAATTTCAACAAAGAACAACAAAATGCTTTCTATGAAATCTTGAATATGCCTAACTTAAACGAAG
AACAACGCAATGGTTTCATCCAAAGCTTAAAAGATGACCCAAGCCAAAGTGCTAACCTATTGTCAGAAGC
TAAAAAGTTAAATGAATCTCAAGCACCGAAAGCGGATAACAAATTCAACAAAGAACAACAAAATGCTTTC
TATGAAATCTTACATTTACCTAACTTAAACGAAGAACAACGCAATGGTTTCATCCAAAGCCTAAAAGATG
ACCCAAGCCAAAGCGCTAACCTTTTAGCAGAAGCTAAAAAGCTAAATGATGCTCAAGCACCAAAATAACT
CGAGCACCACCACCACCACCACTGAGATCCGGCTGCTAACAAAGCCCGAAAGGAAGCTGAGTTGGCTGCT
GCCACCGCTGAGCAATAACTAGCATAACCCCTTGGGGCCTCTAAACGGGTCTTGAGGGGTTTTTTGCTGA
AAGGAGGAACTATATCCGGATGTGGTTTGTCCAAACTCATCAATGTATCTTAACGCGTAAATTGTAAGCG
TTAATATTTTGTTAAAATTCGCGTTAAATTTTTGTTAAATCAGCTCATTTTTTAACCAATAGGCCGAAAT
CGGCAAAATCCCTTATAAATCAAAAGAATAGACCGAGATAGGGT
[37 nt withheld, positions 2355-2391]
AAAGAACGTGGACTCCAACGTCAAAGG
[49 nt withheld, positions 2419-2467]
T
[91 nt withheld, positions 2469-2559]
G
[124 nt withheld, positions 2561-2684]
CAGGTGGCACTTTTCGGGGAAATGTGCGCGGAACCCCTATTTGTTTATTTTTCTAAATACATTCAAATAT
GTATCCGCTCATGAGACAATAACCCTGATAAATGCTTCAATAATATTGAAAAAGGAAGAGTCCTGAGGCG
GAAAGAACCAGCTGTGGAATGTGTGTCAGTTAGGGTGTGGAAAGTCCCCAGGCTCCCCAGCAGGCAGAAG
TATGCAAAGCATGCATCTCAATTAGTCAGCAACCATAGTCCCGCCCCTAACTCCGCCCATCCCGCCCCTA
ACTCCGCCCAGTTCCGCCCATTCTCCGCCCCATGGCTGACTAATTTTTTTTATTTATGCAGAGGCCGAGG
CCGCCTCGGCCTCTGAGCTATTCCAGAAGTAGTGAGGAGGCTTTTTTGGAGGCCTAGGCTTTTGCAAAGA
TCGATCAAGAGACAGGATGAGGATCGTTTCGCATGATTGAACAAGATGGATTGCACGCAGGTTCTCCGGC
CGCTTGGGTGGAGAGGCTATTCGGCTATGACTGGGCACAACAGACAATCGGCTGCTCTGATGCCGCCGTG
TTCCGGCTGTCAGCGCAGGGGCGCCCGGTTCTTTTTGTCAAGACCGACCTGTCCGGTGCCCTGAATGAAC
TGCAAGACGAGGCAGCGCGGCTATCGTGGCTGGCCACGACGGGCGTTCCTTGCGCAGCTGTGCTCGACGT
TGTCACTGAAGCGGGAAGGGACTGGCTGCTATTGGGCGAAGTGCCGGGGCAGGATCTCCTGTCATCTCAC
CTTGCTCCTGCCGAGAAAGTATCCATCATGGCTGATGCAATGCGGCGGCTGCATACGCTTGATCCGGCTA
CCTGCCCATTCGACCACCAAGCGAAACATCGCATCGAGCGAGCACGTACTCGGATGGAAGCCGGTCTTGT
CGATCAGGATGATCTGGACGAAGAGCATCAGGGGCTCGCGCCAGCCGAACTGTTCGCCAGGCTCAAGGCG
AGCATGCCCGACGGCGAGGATCTCGTCGTGACCCATGGCGATGCCTGCTTGCCGAATATCATGGTGGAAA
ATGGCCGCTTTTCTGGATTCATCGACTGTGGCCGGCTGGGTGTGGCGGACCGCTATCAGGACATAGCGTT
GGCTACCCGTGATATTGCTGAAGAGCTTGGCGGCGAATGGGCTGACCGCTTCCTCGTGCTTTACGGTATC
GCCGCTCCCGATTCGCAGCGCATCGCCTTCTATCGCCTTCTTGACGAGTTCTTCTGAGCGGGACTCTGGG
GTTCGAAATGACCGACCAAGCGACGCCCAACCTGCCATCACGAGATTTCGATTCCACCGCCGCCTTCTAT
GAAAGGTTGGGCTTCGGAATCGTTTTCCGGGACGCCGGCTGGATGATCCTCCAGCGCGGGGATCTCATGC
TGGAGTTCTTCGCCCACCCTAGGGGGAGGCTAACTGAAACACGGAAGGAGACAATACCGGAAGGAACCCG
CGCTATGACGGCAATAAAAAGACAGAATAAAACGCACGGTGTTGGGTCGTTTGTTCATAAACGCGGGGTT
CGGTCCCAGGGCTGGCACTCTGTCGATACCCCACCGAGACCCCATTGGGGCCAATACGCCCGCGTTTCTT
CCTTTTCCCCACCCCACCCCCCAAGTTCGGGTGAAGGCCCAGGGCTCGCAGCCAACGTCGGGGCGGCAGG
CCCTGCCATAGCCTCAGGTTACTCATATATACTTTAGATTGATTTAAAACTTCATTTTTAATTTAAAAGG
ATCTAGGTGAAGATCCTTTTTGATAATCTCATGACCAAAATCCCTTAACGTGAGTTTTCGTTCCACTGAG
CGTCAGACCCCGTAGAAAAGATCAAAGGATCTTCTTGAGATCCTTTTTTTCTGCGCGTAATCTGCTGCTT
GCAAACAAAAAAACCACCGCTACCAGCGGTGGTTTGTTTGCCGGATCAAGAGCTACCAACTCTTTTTCCG
AAGGTAACTGGCTTCAGCAGAGCGCAGATACCAAATACTGTTCTTCTAGTGTAGCCGTAGTTAGGCCACC
ACTTCAAGAACTCTGTAGCACCGCCTACATACCTCGCTCTGCTAATCCTGTTACCAGTGGCTGCTGCCAG
TGGCGATAAGTCGTGTCTTACCGGGTTGGACTCAAGACGATAGTTACCGGATAAGGCGCAGCGGTCGGGC
TGAACGGGGGGTTCGTGCACACAGCCCAGCTTGGAGCGAACGACCTACACCGAACTGAGATACCTACAGC
GTGAGCTATGAGAAAGCGCCACGCTTCCCGAAGGGAGAAAGGCGGACAGGTATCCGGTAAGCGGCAGGGT
CGGAACAGGAGAGCGCACGAGGGAGCTTCCAGGGGGAAACGCCTGGTATCTTTATAGTCCTGTCGGGTTT
CGCCACCTCTGACTTGAGCGTCGATTTTTGTGATGCTCGTCAGGGGGGCGGAGCCTATGGAAAAACGCCA
GCAACGCGGCCTTTTTACGGTTCCTGGCCTTTTGCTGGCCTTTTGCTCACATGTTCTTTCCTGCGTTATC
CCCTGATTCTGTGGATAACCGTATTACCGCCATGCATTAGTTATTAATAGTAATCAATTACGGGGTCATT
AGTTCATAG
